Addgene plasmid #134892: pCAT224
Purpose: (Empty Backbone) Bacterial expression
Depositing lab: Thomas Howard. Depositing organization: Newcastle University (UK). Publication: pCAT vectors overcome inefficient electroporation of Cupriavidus necator H16. Azubuike CC, Gatehouse AMR, Howard TP. N Biotechnol. 2021 Nov 25;65:20-30. doi: 10.1016/j.nbt.2021.07.003. Epub 2021 Jul 29. PubMed 34333160.
Backbone
  Vector backbone: pBBR1MCS-2
  Vector type: Bacterial Expression, Synthetic Biology
Growth in bacteria
  Bacterial resistance: Kanamycin, 50 μg/mL
  Growth temperature: 37°C
  Growth strain: DH5alpha
  Copy number: Low Copy
Gene/Insert
  Gene/Insert name: None
Terms and licenses: Academic/Nonprofit Terms; Industry Terms: Not Available to Industry
Depositor comments: Plasmid parts were assembled using Golden gate method
How to cite: pCAT224 was a gift from Thomas Howard (Addgene plasmid # 134892 ; http://n2t.net/addgene:134892 ; RRID:Addgene_134892)
