[The description below was written by a language model from this plasmid's Addgene catalogue record and pLannotate feature annotations shown in this document.]
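Description:
pCAT224 is an empty-backbone bacterial expression and synthetic-biology vector of about 3.9 kb, derived from the broad-host-range plasmid pBBR1MCS-2 and assembled from parts by the Golden Gate method. It belongs to the pCAT series, which was developed to address inefficient electroporation of Cupriavidus necator H16. The record does not say which design feature distinguishes this particular member of the series. It is maintained in E. coli under kanamycin selection, conferred by an aminoglycoside phosphotransferase gene (KanR).

The feature table shows two replication systems. One is the pBBR1 oriV with its cognate Rep protein gene, which supports replication in a wide range of Gram-negative hosts. The other is a ColE1/pUC-type origin, which functions in E. coli. The catalogue lists the plasmid as low copy even though the annotation tool labels the ColE1-type origin as high-copy, and the record does not resolve this difference. A short fragment of the M13 phage origin is also detected; it appears to be a remnant of the parental cloning region.

No insert is present. The cloning region is the pBluescript-style cassette inherited from pBBR1MCS-2. It consists of a multiple cloning site flanked by opposing T7 and T3 promoters and sits within a partial lacZα coding sequence driven by the lac promoter and lac operator. In principle this arrangement allows lac-controlled, IPTG-responsive transcription across a cloned gene. Because lacZα is annotated only as a fragment, the record does not establish whether blue/white screening would work. The vector is intended as a compact shuttle backbone for introducing and expressing genes in bacteria such as C. necator.
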