Features (pLannotate 1.2.2; 11 found; start..end, strand, type, name):
     23..101     +  rep_origin     M13 ori (fragment): M13 bacteriophage origin of replication; arrow indicates direction of (+) strand synthesis
    105..260     -  CDS            lacZα (fragment): LacZα fragment of β-galactosidase; lacZ fragment
    268..286     +  promoter       T7 promoter: promoter for bacteriophage T7 RNA polymerase
    295..402     +  misc_feature   MCS: pBluescript multiple cloning site
    415..433     -  promoter       T3 promoter: promoter for bacteriophage T3 RNA polymerase
    478..494     -  protein_bind   lac operator: The lac repressor binds to the lac operator to inhibit transcription in E. coli. This inhibition can be relieved by adding lactose or isopropyl-β-D-thiogalactopyranoside (IPTG). lac repressor encoded by lacI
    502..532     -  promoter       lac promoter: promoter for the E. coli lac operon
    623..1438    -  CDS            KanR: aminoglycoside phosphotransferase; aph(3')-Ia; confers resistance to kanamycin in bacteria or G418 (Geneticin®) in eukaryotes
   1685..2454    +  rep_origin     pBBR1 oriV: replication origin of the broad-host-range plasmid pBBR1 from Bordetella bronchiseptica; requires the pBBR1 Rep protein for replication
   2455..3117    +  CDS            pBBR1 Rep: replication protein for the broad-host-range plasmid pBBR1 from Bordetella bronchiseptica
   3268..3856    -  rep_origin     ori: high-copy-number ColE1/pMB1/pBR322/pUC origin of replication
>Addgene plasmid #134892 | pCAT224 | depositor full sequence | sequence record 259200 | Full Sequence
GAACTTAATTAACTCATCGCAGTCGGCCTATTGGTTAAAAAATGAGCTGATTTAACAAAAATTTAACGCG
AATTTTAACAAAATATTAACGCTTACAATTTCCATTCGCCATTCAGGCTGCGCAACTGTTGGGAAGGGCG
ATCGGTGCGGGCCTCTTCGCTATTACGCCAGCTGGCGAAAGGGGGATGTGCTGCAAGGCGATTAAGTTGG
GTAACGCCAGGGTTTTCCCAGTCACGACGTTGTAAAACGACGGCCAGTGAGCGCGCGTAATACGACTCAC
TATAGGGCGAATTGGAGCTCCACCGCGGTGGCGGCCGCTCTAGAACTAGTGGATCCCCCGGGCTGCAGGA
ATTCGATATCAAGCTTATCGATACCGTCGACCTCGAGGGGGGGCCCGGTACCCAGCTTTTGTTCCCTTTA
GTGAGGGTTAATTGCGCGCTTGGCGTAATCATGGTCATAGCTGTTTCCTGTGTGAAATTGTTATCCGCTC
ACAATTCCACACAACATACGAGCCGGAAGCATAAAGTGTAAAGCCTGGGGTGCCTAATGAGTGAAGCGGC
GCGCCGTCCCGTCAAGTCAGCGTAATGCTCTGCCAGTGTTACAACCAATTAACCAATTCTGATTAGAAAA
ACTCATCGAGCATCAAATGAAACTGCAATTTATTCATATCAGGATTATCAATACCATATTTTTGAAAAAG
CCGTTTCTGTAATGAAGGAGAAAACTCACCGAGGCAGTTCCATAGGATGGCAAGATCCTGGTATCGGTCT
GCGATTCCGACTCGTCCAACATCAATACAACCTATTAATTTCCCCTCGTCAAAAATAAGGTTATCAAGTG
AGAAATCACCATGAGTGACGACTGAATCCGGTGAGAATGGCAAAAGCTTATGCATTTCTTTCCAGACTTG
TTCAACAGGCCAGCCATTACGCTCGTCATCAAAATCACTCGCATCAACCAAACCGTTATTCATTCGTGAT
TGCGCCTGAGCGAGACGAAATACGCGATCGCTGTTAAAAGGACAATTACAAACAGGAATCGAATGCAACC
GGCGCAGGAACACTGCCAGCGCATCAACAATATTTTCACCTGAATCAGGATATTCTTCTAATACCTGGAA
TGCTGTTTTCCCGGGGATCGCAGTGGTGAGTAACCATGCATCATCAGGAGTACGGATAAAATGCTTGATG
GTCGGAAGAGGCATAAATTCCGTCAGCCAGTTTAGTCTGACCATCTCATCTGTAACATCATTGGCAACGC
TACCTTTGCCATGTTTCAGAAACAACTCTGGCGCATCGGGCTTCCCATACAATCGATAGATTGTCGCACC
TGATTGCCCGACATTATCGCGAGCCCATTTATACCCATATAAATCAGCATCCATGTTGGAATTTAATCGC
GGCCTCGAGCAAGACGTTTCCCGTTGAATATGGCTCATAACACCCCTTGTATTACTGTTTATGTAAGCAG
ACAGTTTTATTGTTCATGATGATATATTTTTATCTTGTGCAATGTAACATCAGAGATTTTGAGACACAAC
GTGGCTTTCCAGGTGGCCGGCCCTTCGCAAAGTCGTGACCGCCTACGGCGGCTGCGGCGCCCTACGGGCT
TGCTCTCCGGGCTTCGCCCTGCGCGGTCGCTGCGCTCCCTTGCCAGCCCGTGGATATGTGGACGATGGCC
GCGAGCGGCCACCGGCTGGCTCGCTTCGCTCGGCCCGTGGACAACCCTGCTGGACAAGCTGATGGACAGG
CTGCGCCTGCCCACGAGCTTGACCACAGGGATTGCCCACCGGCTACCCAGCCTTCGACCACATACCCACC
GGCTCCAACTGCGCGGCCTGCGGCCTTGCCCCATCAATTTTTTTAATTTTCTCTGGGGAAAAGCCTCCGG
CCTGCGGCCTGCGCGCTTCGCTTGCCGGTTGGACACCAAGTGGAAGGCGGGTCAAGGCTCGCGCAGCGAC
CGCGCAGCGGCTTGGCCTTGACGCGCCTGGAACGACCCAAGCCTATGCGAGTGGGGGCAGTCGAAGGCGA
AGCCCGCCCGCCTGCCCCCCGAGCCTCACGGCGGCGAGTGCGGGGGTTCCAAGGGGGCAGCGCCACCTTG
GGCAAGGCCGAAGGCCGCGCAGTCGATCAACAAGCCCCGGAGGGGCCACTTTTTGCCGGAGGGGGAGCCG
CGCCGAAGGCGTGGGGGAACCCCGCAGGGGTGCCCTTCTTTGGGCACCAAAGAACTAGATATAGGGCGAA
ATGCGAAAGACTTAAAAATCAACAACTTAAAAAAGGGGGGTACGCAACAGCTCATTGCGGCACCCCCCGC
AATAGCTCATTGCGTAGGTTAAAGAAAATCTGTAATTGACTGCCACTTTTACGCAACGCATAATTGTTGT
CGCGCTGCCGAAAAGTTGCAGCTGATTGCGCATGGTGCCGCAACCGTGCGGCACCCTACCGCATGGAGAT
AAGCATGGCCACGCAGTCCAGAGAAATCGGCATTCAAGCCAAGAACAAGCCCGGTCACTGGGTGCAAACG
GAACGCAAAGCGCATGAGGCGTGGGCCGGGCTTATTGCGAGGAAACCCACGGCGGCAATGCTGCTGCATC
ACCTCGTGGCGCAGATGGGCCACCAGAACGCCGTGGTGGTCAGCCAGAAGACACTTTCCAAGCTCATCGG
ACGTTCTTTGCGGACGGTCCAATACGCAGTCAAGGACTTGGTGGCCGAGCGCTGGATCTCCGTCGTGAAG
CTCAACGGCCCCGGCACCGTGTCGGCCTACGTGGTCAATGACCGCGTGGCGTGGGGCCAGCCCCGCGACC
AGTTGCGCCTGTCGGTGTTCAGTGCCGCCGTGGTGGTTGATCACGACGACCAGGACGAATCGCTGTTGGG
GCATGGCGACCTGCGCCGCATCCCGACCCTGTATCCGGGCGAGCAGCAACTACCGACCGGCCCCGGCGAG
GAGCCGCCCAGCCAGCCCGGCATTCCGGGCATGGAACCAGACCTGCCAGCCTTGACCGAAACGGAGGAAT
GGGAACGGCGCGGGCAGCAGCGCCTGCCGATGCCCGATGAGCCGTGTTTTCTGGACGATGGCGAGCCGTT
GGAGCCGCCGACACGGGTCACGCTGCCGCGCCGGTAGCACTTGGGTTGCGCAGCAACCCGTAAGTGCGCT
GTTCCAGACTATCGGCTGTAGCCGCCTCGCCGCCCTATACCTTGTCTGGGTAGTTTAAACGTGAGCAAAA
GGCCAGCAAAAGGCCAGGAACCGTAAAAAGGCCGCGTTGCTGGCGTTTTTCCATAGGCTCCGCCCCCCTG
ACGAGCATCACAAAAATCGACGCTCAAGTCAGAGGTGGCGAAACCCGACAGGACTATAAAGATACCAGGC
GTTTCCCCCTGGAAGCTCCCTCGTGCGCTCTCCTGTTCCGACCCTGCCGCTTACCGGATACCTGTCCGCC
TTTCTCCCTTCGGGAAGCGTGGCGCTTTCTCATAGCTCACGCTGTAGGTATCTCAGTTCGGTGTAGGTCG
TTCGCTCCAAGCTGGGCTGTGTGCACGAACCCCCCGTTCAGCCCGACCGCTGCGCCTTATCCGGTAACTA
TCGTCTTGAGTCCAACCCGGTAAGACACGACTTATCGCCACTGGCAGCAGCCACTGGTAACAGGATTAGC
AGAGCGAGGTATGTAGGCGGTGCTACAGAGTTCTTGAAGTGGTGGCCTAACTACGGCTACACTAGAAGAA
CAGTATTTGGTATCTGCGCTCTGCTGAAGCCAGTTACCTTCGGAAAAAGAGTTGGTAGCTCTTGATCCGG
CAAACAAACCACCGCTGGTAGCGGTGGTTTTTTTGTTTGCAAGCAGCAGATTACGCGCAGAAAAAAAGGA
TCTCAAGAAGATCCTTTGATCTTTTCTACGGGGTCTGACGC
